Addgene plasmid #78258: psiCHECK2-miR-34 WT
Purpose: psiCHECK2 dual luciferase reporter harboring a fully complementary miR-34 target element, cloned into the XhoI/NotI restriction sites, the 3'UTR of the Renilla Luciferase gene
Depositing lab: Joanne Weidhaas. Depositing organization: University of California, Los Angeles (UCLA). Publication: miR-34 activity is modulated through 5'-end phosphorylation in response to DNA damage. Salzman DW, Nakamura K, Nallur S, Dookwah MT, Metheetrairut C, Slack FJ, Weidhaas JB. Nat Commun. 2016 Mar 21;7:10954. doi: 10.1038/ncomms10954. PubMed 26996824.
Backbone
  Vector backbone: psiCHECK-2
  Backbone manufacturer: Promega
  Backbone size w/o insert (bp): 6273
  Total vector size (bp): 6302
  Vector type: Mammalian Expression, Luciferase ; microRNA activity
Growth in bacteria
  Bacterial resistance: Ampicillin, 100 μg/mL
  Growth temperature: 37°C
  Growth strain: DH5alpha
  Copy number: High Copy
Gene/Insert
  Gene/Insert name: fully complimentary miR-34 target site
  Species: Synthetic
  Insert size (bp): 29
  Cloning method: Restriction Enzyme; 5′ cloning site XhoI (not destroyed); 3′ cloning site NotI (not destroyed)
  Sequencing primers: 5′ CGTGCTGAAGAACGAGCAGT; 3′ CAAACCCCCGCCTCCACGG
Terms and licenses: Academic/Nonprofit Terms; Industry Terms: Not Available to Industry
Depositor comments: Please note there is a single nucleotide mismatch between the published miR34 sequence and Addgene's quality control sequence. This mismatch does not affect plasmid function.
How to cite: psiCHECK2-miR-34 WT was a gift from Joanne Weidhaas (Addgene plasmid # 78258 ; http://n2t.net/addgene:78258 ; RRID:Addgene_78258)
