[The description below was written by a language model from this plasmid's Addgene catalogue record and pLannotate feature annotations shown in this document.]
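Description:
psiCHECK2-miR-34 WT is a dual-luciferase microRNA activity reporter built on the Promega psiCHECK-2 backbone for transient expression in mammalian cells. It is propagated in E. coli as a high-copy plasmid through a ColE1/pUC-type origin and is selected with ampicillin via the β-lactamase (AmpR) gene and its own promoter.

The plasmid carries two independent luciferase cassettes. In the first, the SV40 enhancer/early promoter, followed by a chimeric β-globin/immunoglobulin intron that promotes efficient transcript processing, drives human codon-optimized Renilla luciferase (hRluc). A T7 promoter just upstream of the coding sequence also allows in vitro transcription. A synthetic 29 bp element fully complementary to miR-34 was cloned between the XhoI and NotI sites, both retained. This places it in the Renilla 3'UTR, between the hRluc stop codon and the synthetic poly(A) signal. The feature table does not annotate this short insert separately. In the second cassette, the HSV thymidine kinase promoter drives firefly luciferase (luc+), terminated by an SV40 poly(A) signal, and serves as an internal normalization control on the same plasmid.

Because the target site is perfectly complementary, active miR-34 loaded into the silencing complex should repress the Renilla transcript. A drop in the Renilla-to-firefly ratio therefore reports miR-34 activity in transfected cells. The associated study examined how miR-34 activity is modulated after DNA damage. The depositor notes a single-nucleotide mismatch between the published miR-34 sequence and the quality-control sequence, and states that it does not affect function. The assembled sequence record (6,271 nt) is slightly shorter than the catalogued total size of 6,302 bp.
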