Features (pLannotate 1.2.2; 12 found; start..end, strand, type, name):
     62..419     +  promoter       SV40 promoter: SV40 enhancer and early promoter
    489..621     +  intron         chimeric intron: chimera between introns from human β-globin and immunoglobulin heavy chain genes
    666..684     +  promoter       T7 promoter: promoter for bacteriophage T7 RNA polymerase
    694..1629    +  CDS            hRluc: Renilla luciferase human codon-optimized
   1686..1734    +  polyA_signal   poly(A) signal: synthetic polyadenylation signal
   1743..2494    +  promoter       HSV TK promoter: herpes simplex virus thymidine kinase promoter
   2530..4182    +  CDS            luciferase: firefly luciferase; luc+; enhanced luc+ version of the luciferase gene AAS38485.1 42718124.0
   4226..4347    -  polyA_signal   SV40 poly(A) signal: SV40 polyadenylation signal
   4370..4438    -  CDS            large T antigen (fragment): large T antigen from SV40 (simian virus 40)
   4480..4584    +  promoter       AmpR promoter: bla
   4585..5445    +  CDS            AmpR: β-lactamase; bla; confers resistance to ampicillin, carbenicillin, and related antibiotics
   5616..6204    +  rep_origin     ori: high-copy-number ColE1/pMB1/pBR322/pUC origin of replication
>Addgene plasmid #78258 | psiCHECK2-miR-34 WT | addgene full sequence | sequence record 149448 | Addgene Assembled Sequence
AGATCTGCGCAGCACCATGGCCTGAAATAACCTCTGAAAGAGGAACTTGGTTAGGTACCTTCTGAGGCGG
AAAGAACCAGCTGTGGAATGTGTGTCAGTTAGGGTGTGGAAAGTCCCCAGGCTCCCCAGCAGGCAGAAGT
ATGCAAAGCATGCATCTCAATTAGTCAGCAACCAGGTGTGGAAAGTCCCCAGGCTCCCCAGCAGGCAGAA
GTATGCAAAGCATGCATCTCAATTAGTCAGCAACCATAGTCCCGCCCCTAACTCCGCCCATCCCGCCCCT
AACTCCGCCCAGTTCCGCCCATTCTCCGCCCCATGGCTGACTAATTTTTTTTATTTATGCAGAGGCCGAG
GCCGCCTCGGCCTCTGAGCTATTCCAGAAGTAGTGAGGAGGCTTTTTTGGAGGCCTAGGCTTTTGCAAAA
AGCTTGATTCTTCTGACACAACAGTCTCGAACTTAAGCTGCAGAAGTTGGTCGTGAGGCACTGGGCAGGT
AAGTATCAAGGTTACAAGACAGGTTTAAGGAGACCAATAGAAACTGGGCTTGTCGAGACAGAGAAGACTC
TTGCGTTTCTGATAGGCACCTATTGGTCTTACTGACATCCACTTTGCCTTTCTCTCCACAGGTGTCCACT
CCCAGTTCAATTACAGCTCTTAAGGCTAGAGTACTTAATACGACTCACTATAGGCTAGCCACCATGGCTT
CCAAGGTGTACGACCCCGAGCAACGCAAACGCATGATCACTGGGCCTCAGTGGTGGGCTCGCTGCAAGCA
AATGAACGTGCTGGACTCCTTCATCAACTACTATGATTCCGAGAAGCACGCCGAGAACGCCGTGATTTTT
CTGCATGGTAACGCTGCCTCCAGCTACCTGTGGAGGCACGTCGTGCCTCACATCGAGCCCGTGGCTAGAT
GCATCATCCCTGATCTGATCGGAATGGGTAAGTCCGGCAAGAGCGGGAATGGCTCATATCGCCTCCTGGA
TCACTACAAGTACCTCACCGCTTGGTTCGAGCTGCTGAACCTTCCAAAGAAAATCATCTTTGTGGGCCAC
GACTGGGGGGCTTGTCTGGCCTTTCACTACTCCTACGAGCACCAAGACAAGATCAAGGCCATCGTCCATG
CTGAGAGTGTCGTGGACGTGATCGAGTCCTGGGACGAGTGGCCTGACATCGAGGAGGATATCGCCCTGAT
CAAGAGCGAAGAGGGCGAGAAAATGGTGCTTGAGAATAACTTCTTCGTCGAGACCATGCTCCCAAGCAAG
ATCATGCGGAAACTGGAGCCTGAGGAGTTCGCTGCCTACCTGGAGCCATTCAAGGAGAAGGGCGAGGTTA
GACGGCCTACCCTCTCCTGGCCTCGCGAGATCCCTCTCGTTAAGGGAGGCAAGCCCGACGTCGTCCAGAT
TGTCCGCAACTACAACGCCTACCTTCGGGCCAGCGACGATCTGCCTAAGATGTTCATCGAGTCCGACCCT
GGGTTCTTTTCCAACGCTATTGTCGAGGGAGCTAAGAAGTTCCCTAACACCGAGTTCGTGAAGGTGAAGG
GCCTCCACTTCAGCCAGGAGGACGCTCCAGATGAAATGGGTAAGTACATCAAGAGCTTCGTGGAGCGCGT
GCTGAAGAACGAGCAGTAATTCTAGGCGATCGCTCGAGTCAACCAGCTAAGACACTGCCAGCGGCCGCTG
GCCGCAATAAAATATCTTTATTTTCATTACATCTGTGTGTTGGTTTTTTGTGTGAGGATCTAAATGAGTC
TTCGGACCTCGCGGGGGCCGCTTAAGCGGTGGTTAGGGTTTGTCTGACGCGGGGGGAGGGGGAAGGAACG
AAACACTCTCATTCGGAGGCGGCTCGGGGTTTGGTCTTGGTGGCCACGGGCACGCAGAAGAGCGCCGCGA
TCCTCTTAAGCACCCCCCCGCCCTCCGTGGAGGCGGGGGTTTGGTCGGCGGGTGGTAACTGGCGGGCCGC
TGACTCGGGCGGGTCGCGCGCCCCAGAGTGTGACCTTTTCGGTCTGCTCGCAGACCCCCGGGCGGCGCCG
CCGCGGCGGCGACGGGCTCGCTGGGTCCTAGGCTCCATGGGGACCGTATACGTGGACAGGCTCTGGAGCA
TCCGCACGACTGCGGTGATATTACCGGAGACCTTCTGCGGGACGAGCCGGGTCACGCGGCTGACGCGGAG
CGTCCGTTGGGCGACAAACACCAGGACGGGGCACAGGTACACTATCTTGTCACCCGGAGGCGCGAGGGAC
TGCAGGAGCTTCAGGGAGTGGCGCAGCTGCTTCATCCCCGTGGCCCGTTGCTCGCGTTTGCTGGCGGTGT
CCCCGGAAGAAATATATTTGCATGTCTTTAGTTCTATGATGACACAAACCCCGCCCAGCGTCTTGTCATT
GGCGAATTCGAACACGCAGATGCAGTCGGGGCGGCGCGGTCCCAGGTCCACTTCGCATATTAAGGTGACG
CGTGTGGCCTCGAACACCGAGCGACCCTGCAGCGACCCGCTTAAAAGCTTGGCATTCCGGTACTGTTGGT
AAAGCCACCATGGCCGATGCTAAGAACATTAAGAAGGGCCCTGCTCCCTTCTACCCTCTGGAGGATGGCA
CCGCTGGCGAGCAGCTGCACAAGGCCATGAAGAGGTATGCCCTGGTGCCTGGCACCATTGCCTTCACCGA
TGCCCACATTGAGGTGGACATCACCTATGCCGAGTACTTCGAGATGTCTGTGCGCCTGGCCGAGGCCATG
AAGAGGTACGGCCTGAACACCAACCACCGCATCGTGGTGTGCTCTGAGAACTCTCTGCAGTTCTTCATGC
CAGTGCTGGGCGCCCTGTTCATCGGAGTGGCCGTGGCCCCTGCTAACGACATTTACAACGAGCGCGAGCT
GCTGAACAGCATGGGCATTTCTCAGCCTACCGTGGTGTTCGTGTCTAAGAAGGGCCTGCAGAAGATCCTG
AACGTGCAGAAGAAGCTGCCTATCATCCAGAAGATCATCATCATGGACTCTAAGACCGACTACCAGGGCT
TCCAGAGCATGTACACATTCGTGACATCTCATCTGCCTCCTGGCTTCAACGAGTACGACTTCGTGCCAGA
GTCTTTCGACAGGGACAAAACCATTGCCCTGATCATGAACAGCTCTGGGTCTACCGGCCTGCCTAAGGGC
GTGGCCCTGCCTCATCGCACCGCCTGTGTGCGCTTCTCTCACGCCCGCGACCCTATTTTCGGCAACCAGA
TCATCCCCGACACCGCTATTCTGAGCGTGGTGCCATTCCACCACGGCTTCGGCATGTTCACCACCCTGGG
CTACCTGATTTGCGGCTTTCGGGTGGTGCTGATGTACCGCTTCGAGGAGGAGCTGTTCCTGCGCAGCCTG
CAAGACTACAAAATTCAGTCTGCCCTGCTGGTGCCAACCCTGTTCAGCTTCTTCGCTAAGAGCACCCTGA
TCGACAAGTACGACCTGTCTAACCTGCACGAGATTGCCTCTGGCGGCGCCCCACTGTCTAAGGAGGTGGG
CGAAGCCGTGGCCAAGCGCTTTCATCTGCCAGGCATCCGCCAGGGCTACGGCCTGACCGAGACAACCAGC
GCCATTCTGATTACCCCAGAGGGCGACGACAAGCCTGGCGCCGTGGGCAAGGTGGTGCCATTCTTCGAGG
CCAAGGTGGTGGACCTGGACACCGGCAAGACCCTGGGAGTGAACCAGCGCGGCGAGCTGTGTGTGCGCGG
CCCTATGATTATGTCCGGCTACGTGAATAACCCTGAGGCCACAAACGCCCTGATCGACAAGGACGGCTGG
CTGCACTCTGGCGACATTGCCTACTGGGACGAGGACGAGCACTTCTTCATCGTGGACCGCCTGAAGTCTC
TGATCAAGTACAAGGGCTACCAGGTGGCCCCAGCCGAGCTGGAGTCTATCCTGCTGCAGCACCCTAACAT
TTTCGACGCCGGAGTGGCCGGCCTGCCCGACGACGATGCCGGCGAGCTGCCTGCCGCCGTCGTCGTGCTG
GAACACGGCAAGACCATGACCGAGAAGGAGATCGTGGACTATGTGGCCAGCCAGGTGACAACCGCCAAGA
AGCTGCGCGGCGGAGTGGTGTTCGTGGACGAGGTGCCCAAGGGCCTGACCGGCAAGCTGGACGCCCGCAA
GATCCGCGAGATCCTGATCAAGGCTAAGAAAGGCGGCAAGATCGCCGTGTAATAATTCTAGAGTCGGGGC
GGCCGGCCGCTTCGAGCAGACATGATAAGATACATTGATGAGTTTGGACAAACCACAACTAGAATGCAGT
GAAAAAAATGCTTTATTTGTGAAATTTGTGATGCTATTGCTTTATTTGTAACCATTATAAGCTGCAATAA
ACAAGTTAACAACAACAATTGCATTCATTTTATGTTTCAGGTTCAGGGGGAGGTGTGGGAGGTTTTTTAA
AGCAAGTAAAACCTCTACAAATGTGGTAAAATCGATAAGGATCCAGGTGGCACTTTTCGGGGAAATGTGC
GCGGAACCCCTATTTGTTTATTTTTCTAAATACATTCAAATATGTATCCGCTCATGAGACAATAACCCTG
ATAAATGCTTCAATAATATTGAAAAAGGAAGAGTATGAGTATTCAACATTTCCGTGTCGCCCTTATTCCC
TTTTTTGCGGCATTTTGCCTTCCTGTTTTTGCTCACCCAGAAACGCTGGTGAAAGTAAAAGATGCTGAAG
ATCAGTTGGGTGCACGAGTGGGTTACATCGAACTGGATCTCAACAGCGGTAAGATCCTTGAGAGTTTTCG
CCCCGAAGAACGTTTTCCAATGATGAGCACTTTTAAAGTTCTGCTATGTGGCGCGGTATTATCCCGTATT
GACGCCGGGCAAGAGCAACTCGGTCGCCGCATACACTATTCTCAGAATGACTTGGTTGAGTACTCACCAG
TCACAGAAAAGCATCTTACGGATGGCATGACAGTAAGAGAATTATGCAGTGCTGCCATAACCATGAGTGA
TAACACTGCGGCCAACTTACTTCTGACAACGATCGGAGGACCGAAGGAGCTAACCGCTTTTTTGCACAAC
ATGGGGGATCATGTAACTCGCCTTGATCGTTGGGAACCGGAGCTGAATGAAGCCATACCAAACGACGAGC
GTGACACCACGATGCCTGTAGCAATGGCAACAACGTTGCGCAAACTATTAACTGGCGAACTACTTACTCT
AGCTTCCCGGCAACAATTAATAGACTGGATGGAGGCGGATAAAGTTGCAGGACCACTTCTGCGCTCGGCC
CTTCCGGCTGGCTGGTTTATTGCTGATAAATCTGGAGCCGGTGAGCGTGGGTCTCGCGGTATCATTGCAG
CACTGGGGCCAGATGGTAAGCCCTCCCGTATCGTAGTTATCTACACGACGGGGAGTCAGGCAACTATGGA
TGAACGAAATAGACAGATCGCTGAGATAGGTGCCTCACTGATTAAGCATTGGTAACTGTCAGACCAAGTT
TACTCATATATACTTTAGATTGATTTAAAACTTCATTTTTAATTTAAAAGGATCTAGGTGAAGATCCTTT
TTGATAATCTCATGACCAAAATCCCTTAACGTGAGTTTTCGTTCCACTGAGCGTCAGACCCCGTAGAAAA
GATCAAAGGATCTTCTTGAGATCCTTTTTTTCTGCGCGTAATCTGCTGCTTGCAAACAAAAAAACCACCG
CTACCAGCGGTGGTTTGTTTGCCGGATCAAGAGCTACCAACTCTTTTTCCGAAGGTAACTGGCTTCAGCA
GAGCGCAGATACCAAATACTGTTCTTCTAGTGTAGCCGTAGTTAGGCCACCACTTCAAGAACTCTGTAGC
ACCGCCTACATACCTCGCTCTGCTAATCCTGTTACCAGTGGCTGCTGCCAGTGGCGATAAGTCGTGTCTT
ACCGGGTTGGACTCAAGACGATAGTTACCGGATAAGGCGCAGCGGTCGGGCTGAACGGGGGGTTCGTGCA
CACAGCCCAGCTTGGAGCGAACGACCTACACCGAACTGAGATACCTACAGCGTGAGCTATGAGAAAGCGC
CACGCTTCCCGAAGGGAGAAAGGCGGACAGGTATCCGGTAAGCGGCAGGGTCGGAACAGGAGAGCGCACG
AGGGAGCTTCCAGGGGGAAACGCCTGGTATCTTTATAGTCCTGTCGGGTTTCGCCACCTCTGACTTGAGC
GTCGATTTTTGTGATGCTCGTCAGGGGGGCGGAGCCTATGGAAAAACGCCAGCAACGCGGCCTTTTTACG
GTTCCTGGCCTTTTGCTGGCCTTTTGCTCACATGGCTCGAC
