>Addgene plasmid #78258 | psiCHECK2-miR-34 WT | addgene partial sequence | sequence record 149435 | EBV-rev 5'-GTGGTTTGTCCAAACTCATC-3'
AAGCGGCCGGCCGCCCCGACTCTAGAATTATTACACGGCGATCTTGCCGCCTTTCTTAGCCTTGATCAGG
ATCTCGCGGATCTTGCGGGCGTCCAGCTTGCCGGTCAGGCCCTTGGGCACCTCGTCCACGAACACCACTC
CGCCGCGCAGCTTCTTGGCGGTTGTCACCTGGCTGGCCACATAGTCCACGATCTCCTTCTCGGTCATGGT
CTTGCCGTGTTCCAGCACGACGACGGCGGCAGGCAGCTCGCCGGCATCGTCGTCGGGCAGGCCGGCCACT
CCGGCGTCGAAAATGTTAGGGTGCTGCAGCAGGATAGACTCCAGCTCGGCTGGGGCCACCTGGTAGCCCT
TGTACTTGATCAGAGACTTCAGGCGGTCCACGATGAAGAAGTGCTCGTCCTCGTCCCAGTAGGCAATGTC
GCCAGAGTGCAGCCAGCCGTCCTTGTCGATCAGGGCGTTTGTGGCCTCAGGGTTATTCACGTAGCCGGAC
ATAATCATAGGGCCGCGCACACACAGCTCGCCGCGCTGGTTCACTCCCAGGGTCTTGCCGGTGTCCAGGT
CCACCACCTTGGCCTCGAAGAATGGCACCACCTTGCCCACGGCGCCAGGCTTGTCGTCGCCCTCTGGGGT
AATCAGAATGGCGCTGGTTGTCTCGGTCAGGCCGTAGCCCTGGCGGATGCCTGGCAGATGAAAGCGCTTG
GCCACGGCTTCGCCCACCTCCTTAGACAGTGGGGCGCCGCCAGAGGCAATCTCGTGCAGGTTAGACAGGT
CGTACTTGTCGATCAGGGTGCTCTTAGCGAAGAAGCTGAACAGGGTTGGCACCAGCAGGGCAGACTGAAT
TTTGTAGTCTTGCAGGCTGCGCAGGAACAGCTCCTCCTCGAAGCGGTACATCAGCACCACCCGAAAGCCG
CAAATCAGGTAGCCCAGGGTGGTGAACATGCCGAAGCCGTGGTGGAATGGCACCACGCTCAGAATAGCGG
TGTCGGGGATGATCTGGTTGCC
