>Addgene plasmid #78258 | psiCHECK2-miR-34 WT | addgene partial sequence | sequence record 149449 | psiCHECK2-F 5'-GTCCGCAACTACAACGCCTACCTT-3'
CCTAAGATGTTCATCGAGTCCGACCCTGGGTTCTTTTCCAACGCTATTGTCGAGGGAGCTAAGAAGTTCC
CTAACACCGAGTTCGTGAAGGTGAAGGGCCTCCACTTCAGCCAGGAGGACGCTCCAGATGAAATGGGTAA
GTACATCAAGAGCTTCGTGGAGCGCGTGCTGAAGAACGAGCAGTAATTCTAGGCGATCGCTCGAGTCAAC
CAGCTAAGACACTGCCAGCGGCCGCTGGCCGCAATAAAATATCTTTATTTTCATTACATCTGTGTGTTGG
TTTTTTGTGTGAGGATCTAAATGAGTCTTCGGACCTCGCGGGGGCCGCTTAAGCGGTGGTTAGGGTTTGT
CTGACGCGGGGGGAGGGGGAAGGAACGAAACACTCTCATTCGGAGGCGGCTCGGGGTTTGGTCTTGGTGG
CCACGGGCACGCAGAAGAGCGCCGCGATCCTCTTAAGCACCCCCCCGCCCTCCGTGGAGGCGGGGGTTTG
GTCGGCGGGTGGTAACTGGCGGGCCGCTGACTCGGGCGGGTCGCGCGCCCCAGAGTGTGACCTTTTCGGT
CTGCTCGCAGACCCCCGGGCGGCGCCGCCGCGGCGGCGACGGGCTCGCTGGGTCCTAGGCTCCATGGGGA
CCGTATACGTGGACAGGCTCTGGAGCATCCGCACGACTGCGGTGATATTACCGGAGACCTTCTGCGGGAC
GAGCCGGGTCACGCGGCTGACGCGGAGCGTCCGTTGGGCGACAAACACCAGGACGGGGCACAGGTACACT
ATCTTGTCACCCGGAGGCGCGAGGGACTGCAGGAGCTTCAGGGAGTGGCGCAGCTGCTTCATCCCCGTGG
CCCGTTGCTCGCGTTTGCTGGCGGTGTCCCCGGAAGAAATATATTTGCATGTCTTTAGTTCTATGATGAC
ACAAACCCCGCCCAGCGTCTTGTCATTGGCGAATTCGAACACGCAGATGCAGTCGGGGCGGCGCGGTCCC
AGGTCCACTTCGCATATTAAGGTGACGCGTGTGGCCTCGAACACCGAGCGACCCTGCAGCGACCCGCTTA
AAAGCTTGGCATTCCGGTACTGTTGGTAAAGCCACCATGGCCGA
